>Addgene plasmid #119034 | pCAG-Voltron-ST | addgene full sequence | sequence record 230359 | Addgene NGS Result
GCTAGCCGCCACCATGGCTGACGTGGAAACCGAGACCGGCATGATTGCACAGTGGATTGTCTTTGCTATT
ATGGCTGCTGCTGCTATTGCTTTTGGAGTGGCTGTGCACTTTCGGCCTTCAGAGCTGAAGAGCGCATACT
ATATCAACATTGCCATCTGCACTATCGCCGCTACCGCTTACTATGCAATGGCCGTGAACTACCAGGACCT
GACAATGAATGGTGAAAGGCAGGTGGTCTACGCAAGATATATTAACTGGGTGCTGACCACACCACTGCTC
CTGCTCGATCTCATCGTCATGACCAAGATGGGCGGAGTGATGATTTCTTGGGTCATCGGCGCAGACATTT
TCATGATCGTGTTTGGTATTCTGGGCGCCTTCGAGGATGAACACAAGTTCAAATGGGTGTACTTTATCGC
TGGATGTGTGATGCAGGCAGTCCTGACATACGGGATGTATAACGCCACTTGGAAAGACGATCTGAAGAAA
AGCCCCGAGTACCATAGCTCCTATGTCAGTCTGCTCGTCTTCCTGTCAATCCTCTGGGTGTTTTATCCTG
TCGTGTGGGCTTTCGGGTCTGGTAGTGGCGTGCTGTCCGTCGACAATGAGGCCATTCTCATGGGAATCCT
GGATGTGCTCGCTAAGCCACTGTTTGGAATGGGGTGCCTCATTGCCCATGAGACTATCTTCAAGATCGGT
ACTGGCTTTCCATTCGACCCCCATTATGTGGAAGTCCTGGGCGAGCGCATGCACTACGTCGATGTTGGTC
CGCGCGATGGCACCCCTGTGCTGTTCCTGCACGGTAACCCGACCTCCTCCTACGTGTGGCGCAACATCAT
CCCGCATGTTGCACCGACCCATCGCTGCATTGCTCCAGACCTGATCGGTATGGGCAAATCCGACAAACCA
GACCTGGGTTATTTCTTCGACGACCACGTCCGCTTCATGGATGCCTTCATCGAAGCCCTGGGTCTGGAAG
AGGTCGTCCTGGTCATTCACGACTGGGGCTCCGCTCTGGGTTTCCACTGGGCCAAGCGCAATCCAGAGCG
CGTCAAAGGTATTGCATTTATGGAGTTCATCCACCCTATCCCGACCTGGGACGAATGGCCAGAATTTGCC
CGCGAGACCTTCCAGGCCTTCCGCACCACCGACGTCGGCCGCAAGCTGATCATCGATCAGAACGTTTTTA
TCGAGGGTACGCTGCCGATGGGTGTCGTCCGCCCGCTGACTGAAGTCGAGATGGACCATTACCGCGAGCC
GTTCCTGAATCCTGTTGACCGCGAGCCACTGTGGCGCTTCCCAAACGAGCTGCCAATCGCCGGTGAGCCA
GCGAACATCGTCGCGCTGGTCGAAGAATACATGGACTGGCTGCACCAGTCCCCTGTCCCGAAGCTGCTGT
TCTGGGGCACCCCAGGCGTTCTGATCCCACCGGCCGAAGCCGCTCGCCTGGCCAAAAGCCTGCCTAACTG
CAAGGCTGTGGACATCGGCCCGGGTCTGAATCTGCTGCAAGAAGACAACCCGGACCTGATCGGCAGCGAG
ATCGCGCGCTGGCTGTCGACGCTCGAGATTTCCGGCGAGCCAACCACTAAGAGCAGGATCACCAGCGAGG
GCGAGTACATCCCCCTGGACCAGATCGACATCAACGTGTTCTGCTACGAGAACGAGGTGCAAAGTCAGCC
TATCCTGAACACAAAGGAAATGGCTCCACAGTCTAAGCCTCCCGAAGAGCTTGAGATGTCCAGTATGCCA
AGTCCCGTGGCTCCCCTCCCTGCCAGGACTGAAGGAGTGATTGACATGAGGAGTATGTCATCTATTGATA
GCTTCATCTCTTGCGCAACAGATTTCCCCGAGGCTACTCGATTCTAATGAAAGCTTGGTACCGAGCTCGG
ATCCACTAGTCCAGTGTGGTGGAATTCTGCAGATATCCAGCACAGTGGCGGCCGCTCGAGTCTAGAGGGC
CCGTTTAAACCCGCTGATCAGCCTCGACTGTGCCTTCTAGTTGCCAGCCATCTGTTGTTTGCCCCTCCCC
CGTGCCTTCCTTGACCCTGGAAGGTGCCACTCCCACTGTCCTTTCCTAATAAAATGAGGAAATTGCATCG
CATTGTCTGAGTAGGTGTCATTCTATTCTGGGGGGTGGGGTGGGGCAGGACAGCAAGGGGGAGGATTGGG
AAGACAATAGCAGGCATGCTGGGGATGCGGTGGGCTCTATGGCTTCTGAGGCGGAAAGAACCAGCTGGGG
CTCTAGGGGGTATCCCC
[124 nt withheld, positions 2258-2381]
C
[91 nt withheld, positions 2383-2473]
A
[49 nt withheld, positions 2475-2523]
CCTTTGACGTTGGAGTCCACGTTCTTT
[37 nt withheld, positions 2551-2587]
ACCCTATCTCGGTCTATTCTTTTGATTTATAAGGGATTTTGCCGATTTCGGCCTATTGGTTAAAAAATGA
GCTGATTTAACAAAAATTTAACGCGAATTAATTCTGTGGAATGTGTGTCAGTTAGGGTGTGGAAAGTCCC
CAGGCTCCCCAGCAGGCAGAAGTATGCAAAGCATGCATCTCAATTAGTCAGCAACCAGGTGTGGAAAGTC
CCCAGGCTCCCCAGCAGGCAGAAGTATGCAAAGCATGCATCTCAATTAGTCAGCAACCATAGTCCCGCCC
CTAACTCCGCCCATCCCGCCCCTAACTCCGCCCAGTTCCGCCCATTCTCCGCCCCATGGCTGACTAATTT
TTTTTATTTATGCAGAGGCCGAGGCCGCCTCTGCCTCTGAGCTATTCCAGAAGTAGTGAGGAGGCTTTTT
TGGAGGCCTAGGCTTTTGCAAAAAGCTCCCGCATGACCGAGTACAAGCCCACGGTGCGCCTCGCCACCCG
CGACGACGTCCCCAGGGCCGTACGCACCCTCGCCGCCGCGTTCGCCGACTACCCCGCCACGCGCCACACC
GTCGATCCGGACCGCCACATCGAGCGGGTCACCGAGCTGCAAGAACTCTTCCTCACGCGCGTCGGGCTCG
ACATCGGCAAGGTGTGGGTCGCGGACGACGGCGCCGCGGTGGCGGTCTGGACCACGCCGGAGAGCGTCGA
AGCGGGGGCGGTGTTCGCCGAGATCGGCCCGCGCATGGCCGAGTTGAGCGGTTCCCGGCTGGCCGCGCAG
CAACAGATGGAAGGCCTCCTGGCGCCGCACCGGCCCAAGGAGCCCGCGTGGTTCCTGGCCACCGTCGGCG
TCTCGCCCGACCACCAGGGCAAGGGTCTGGGCAGCGCCGTCGTGCTCCCCGGAGTGGAGGCGGCCGAGCG
CGCCGGGGTGCCCGCCTTCCTGGAGACCTCCGCGCCCCGCAACCTCCCCTTCTACGAGCGGCTCGGCTTC
ACCGTCACCGCCGACGTCGAGGTGCCCGAAGGACCGCGCACCTGGTGCATGACCCGCAAGCCCGGTGCCT
GATTCGAAATGACCGACCAAGCGACGCCCAACCTGCCATCACGAGATTTCGATTCCACCGCCGCCTTCTA
TGAAAGGTTGGGCTTCGGAATCGTTTTCCGGGACGCCGGCTGGATGATCCTCCAGCGCGGGGATCTCATG
CTGGAGTTCTTCGCCCACCCCAACTTGTTTATTGCAGCTTATAATGGTTACAAATAAAGCAATAGCATCA
CAAATTTCACAAATAAAGCATTTTTTTCACTGCATTCTAGTTGTGGTTTGTCCAAACTCATCAATGTATC
TTATCATGTCTGTATACCGTCGACCTCTAGCTAGAGCTTGGCGTAATCATGGTCATAGCTGTTTCCTGTG
TGAAATTGTTATCCGCTCACAATTCCACACAACATACGAGCCGGAAGCATAAAGTGTAAAGCCTGGGGTG
CCTAATGAGTGAGCTAACTCACATTAATTGCGTTGCGCTCACTGCCCGCTTTCCAGTCGGGAAACCTGTC
GTGCCAGCTGCATTAATGAATCGGCCAACGCGCGGGGAGAGGCGGTTTGCGTATTGGGCGCTCTTCCGCT
TCCTCGCTCACTGACTCGCTGCGCTCGGTCGTTCGGCTGCGGCGAGCGGTATCAGCTCACTCAAAGGCGG
TAATACGGTTATCCACAGAATCAGGGGATAACGCAGGAAAGAACATGTGAGCAAAAGGCCAGCAAAAGGC
CAGGAACCGTAAAAAGGCCGCGTTGCTGGCGTTTTTCCATAGGCTCCGCCCCCCTGACGAGCATCACAAA
AATCGACGCTCAAGTCAGAGGTGGCGAAACCCGACAGGACTATAAAGATACCAGGCGTTTCCCCCTGGAA
GCTCCCTCGTGCGCTCTCCTGTTCCGACCCTGCCGCTTACCGGATACCTGTCCGCCTTTCTCCCTTCGGG
AAGCGTGGCGCTTTCTCATAGCTCACGCTGTAGGTATCTCAGTTCGGTGTAGGTCGTTCGCTCCAAGCTG
GGCTGTGTGCACGAACCCCCCGTTCAGCCCGACCGCTGCGCCTTATCCGGTAACTATCGTCTTGAGTCCA
ACCCGGTAAGACACGACTTATCGCCACTGGCAGCAGCCACTGGTAACAGGATTAGCAGAGCGAGGTATGT
AGGCGGTGCTACAGAGTTCTTGAAGTGGTGGCCTAACTACGGCTACACTAGAAGAACAGTATTTGGTATC
TGCGCTCTGCTGAAGCCAGTTACCTTCGGAAAAAGAGTTGGTAGCTCTTGATCCGGCAAACAAACCACCG
CTGGTAGCGGTGGTTTTTTTGTTTGCAAGCAGCAGATTACGCGCAGAAAAAAAGGATCTCAAGAAGATCC
TTTGATCTTTTCTACGGGGTCTGACGCTCAGTGGAACGAAAACTCACGTTAAGGGATTTTGGTCATGAGA
TTATCAAAAAGGATCTTCACCTAGATCCTTTTAAATTAAAAATGAAGTTTTAAATCAATCTAAAGTATAT
ATGAGTAAACTTGGTCTGACAGTTACCAATGCTTAATCAGTGAGGCACCTATCTCAGCGATCTGTCTATT
TCGTTCATCCATAGTTGCCTGACTCCCCGTCGTGTAGATAACTACGATACGGGAGGGCTTACCATCTGGC
CCCAGTGCTGCAATGATACCGCGAGACCCACGCTCACCGGCTCCAGATTTATCAGCAATAAACCAGCCAG
CCGGAAGGGCCGAGCGCAGAAGTGGTCCTGCAACTTTATCCGCCTCCATCCAGTCTATTAATTGTTGCCG
GGAAGCTAGAGTAAGTAGTTCGCCAGTTAATAGTTTGCGCAACGTTGTTGCCATTGCTACAGGCATCGTG
GTGTCACGCTCGTCGTTTGGTATGGCTTCATTCAGCTCCGGTTCCCAACGATCAAGGCGAGTTACATGAT
CCCCCATGTTGTGCAAAAAAGCGGTTAGCTCCTTCGGTCCTCCGATCGTTGTCAGAAGTAAGTTGGCCGC
AGTGTTATCACTCATGGTTATGGCAGCACTGCATAATTCTCTTACTGTCATGCCATCCGTAAGATGCTTT
TCTGTGACTGGTGAGTACTCAACCAAGTCATTCTGAGAATAGTGTATGCGGCGACCGAGTTGCTCTTGCC
CGGCGTCAATACGGGATAATACCGCGCCACATAGCAGAACTTTAAAAGTGCTCATCATTGGAAAACGTTC
TTCGGGGCGAAAACTCTCAAGGATCTTACCGCTGTTGAGATCCAGTTCGATGTAACCCACTCGTGCACCC
AACTGATCTTCAGCATCTTTTACTTTCACCAGCGTTTCTGGGTGAGCAAAAACAGGAAGGCAAAATGCCG
CAAAAAAGGGAATAAGGGCGACACGGAAATGTTGAATACTCATACTCTTCCTTTTTCAATATTATTGAAG
CATTTATCAGGGTTATTGTCTCATGAGCGGATACATATTTGAATGTATTTAGAAAAATAAACAAATAGGG
GTTCCGCGCACATTTCCCCGAAAAGTGCCACCTGACGTCGACATTGATTATTGACTAGTTATTAATAGTA
ATCAATTACGGGGTCATTAGTTCATAGCCCATATATGGAGTTCCGCGTTACATAACTTACGGTAAATGGC
CCGCCTGGCTGACCGCCCAACGACCCCCGCCCATTGACGTCAATAATGACGTATGTTCCCATAGTAACGC
CAATAGGGACTTTCCATTGACGTCAATGGGTGGAGTATTTACGGTAAACTGCCCACTTGGCAGTACATCA
AGTGTATCATATGCCAAGTACGCCCCCTATTGACGTCAATGACGGTAAATGGCCCGCCTGGCATTATGCC
CAGTACATGACCTTATGGGACTTTCCTACTTGGCAGTACATCTACGTATTAGTCATCGCTATTACCATGG
TCGAGGTGAGCCCCACGTTCTGCTTCACTCTCCCCATCTCCCCCCCCTCCCCACCCCCAATTTTGTATTT
ATTTATTTTTTAATTATTTTGTGCAGCGATGGGGGCGGGGGGGGGGGGNNSGCGCGCCAGGCGGGGCGGG
GSGGGGCGRGGGGSGGGGCGGGGCGAGGCGGAGAGGTGCGGCGGCAGCCAATCAGAGCGGCGCGCTCCGA
AAGTTTCCTTTTATGGCGAGGCGGCGGCGGCGGCGGCCCTATAAAAAGCGAAGCGCGCGGCGGGCGGGAG
TCGCTGCGCGCTGCCTTCGCCCCGTGCCCCGCTCCGCCGCCGCCTCGCGCCGCCCGCCCCGGCTCTGACT
GACCGCGTTACTCCCACAGGTGAGCGGGCGGGACGGCCCTTCTCCTCCGGGCTGTAATTAGCGCTTGGTT
TAATGACGGCTTGTTTCTTTTCTGTGGCTGCGTGAAAGCCTTGAGGGGCTCCGGGAGGGCCCTTTGTGCG
GGGGGAGCGGCTCGGGGGGTGCGTGCGTGTGTGTGTGCGTGGGGAGCGCCGCGTGCGGCTCCGCGCTGCC
CGGCGGCTGTGAGCGCTGCGGGCGCGGCGCGGGGCTTTGTGCGCTCCGCAGTGTGCGCGAGGGGAGCGCG
GCCGGGGGCGGTGCCCCGCGGTGCGGGGGGGGCTGCGAGGGGAACAAAGGCTGCGTGCGGGGTGTGTGCG
TGGGGGGGTGAGCAGGGGGTGTGGGCGCGTCGGTCGGGCTGCAACCCCCCCTGCACCCCCCTCCCCGAGT
TGCTGAGCACGGCCCGGCTTCGGGTGCGGGGCTCCGTACGGGGCGTGGCGCGGGGCTCGCCGTGCCGGGC
GGGGGGTGGCGGCAGGTGGGGGTGCCGGGCGGGGCGGGGCCGCCTCGGGCCGGGGAGGGCTCGGGGGAGG
GGCGCGGCGGCCCCCGGAGCGCCGGCGGCTGTCGAGGCGCGGCGAGCCGCAGCCATTGCCTTTTATGGTA
ATCGTGCGAGAGGGCGCAGGGACTTCCTTTGTCCCAAATCTGTGCGGAGCCGAAATCTGGGAGGCGCCGC
CGCACCCCCTCTAGCGGGCGCGGGGCGAAGCGGTGCGGCGCCGGCAGGAAGGAAATGGGCGGGGAGGGCC
TTCGTGCGTCGCCGCGCCGCCGTCCCCTTCTCCCTCTCCAGCCTCGGGGCTGTCCGCGGGGGGACGGCTG
CCTTCGGGGGGGACGGGGCAGGGCGGGGTTCGGCTTCTGGCGTGTGACCGGCGGCTCTAGAGCCTCTGCT
AACCATGTTCATGCCTTCTTCTTTTTCCTACAGCTCCTGGGCAACGTGCTGGTTATTGTGCTGTCTCATC
ATTTTGGCAAAGAATTCCTCGAGGAATTCACTCCTCAGGTGCAGGCTGCCTATCAGAAGGTGGTGGCTGG
TGTGGCCAATGCCCTGGCTCACAAATACCACTGAGATCTGCATGA
Features (pLannotate 1.2.2; 20 found; start..end, strand, type, name):
    695..1576    +  CDS            HaloTag®: modified bacterial dehalogenase that forms covalent bonds with chloroalkane derivatives
   1574..1945    +  CDS            Kcnb1 (fragment): KCNB1_RAT - Experimental evidence at protein level: Swiss-Prot protein existence level 1. Voltage-gated potassium channel that mediates transmembrane potassium transport in excitable membranes, primarily in the brain, but also in the pancreas and cardiovascular system. Contributes to the regulation of the action potential (AP) repolarization, duration and frequency of repetitive AP firing in neurons, muscle cells and endocrine cells and plays a role in homeostatic attenuation of electrical excitability throughout the brain (PubMed:10024359, PubMed:10618149, PubMed:12451110, PubMed:17379638, Pu
   1988..2212    +  polyA_signal   bGH poly(A) signal: bovine growth hormone polyadenylation signal
   2216..2237    +  promoter       SV40 promoter (fragment): SV40 enhancer and early promoter
   2258..2686    +  rep_origin     f1 ori (sequence partly withheld): f1 bacteriophage origin of replication; arrow indicates direction of (+) strand synthesis
   2700..3029    +  promoter       SV40 promoter: SV40 enhancer and early promoter
   3040..3639    +  CDS            PuroR: puromycin N-acetyltransferase; pac from Streptomyces alboniger; confers resistance to puromycin
   3646..3804    +  CDS            ble (fragment): BLE_KLEPN - Experimental evidence at protein level: Swiss-Prot protein existence level 1. Binding protein with a strong affinity to the bleomycin family of antibiotics. Binds to CL990; an antimitotic-antibiotic compound. From Klebsiella pneumoniae.
   3799..3920    +  polyA_signal   SV40 poly(A) signal: SV40 polyadenylation signal
   3993..4009    -  protein_bind   lac operator: The lac repressor binds to the lac operator to inhibit transcription in E. coli. This inhibition can be relieved by adding lactose or isopropyl-β-D-thiogalactopyranoside (IPTG). lac repressor encoded by lacI
   4017..4047    -  promoter       lac promoter: promoter for the E. coli lac operon
   4062..4083    -  protein_bind   CAP binding site: CAP binding activates transcription in the presence of cAMP. E. coli catabolite activator protein
   4096..4188    -  CDS            lacI (fragment): lac repressor; lacI; The lac repressor binds to the lac operator to inhibit transcription in E. coli. This inhibition can be relieved by adding lactose or isopropyl-β-D-thiogalactopyranoside (IPTG).
   4371..4959    -  rep_origin     ori: high-copy-number ColE1/pMB1/pBR322/pUC origin of replication
   5130..5990    -  CDS            AmpR: β-lactamase; bla; confers resistance to ampicillin, carbenicillin, and related antibiotics
   5991..6095    -  promoter       AmpR promoter: bla
   6127..6506    +  enhancer       CMV enhancer: human cytomegalovirus immediate early enhancer
   6508..6783    +  promoter       chicken β-actin promoter: No description available
   6784..7800    +  intron         chimeric intron: chimera between introns from chicken β-actin and rabbit β-globin
   7804..7938    +  CDS            HBB: HBB_COLGU - Experimental evidence at transcript level: Swiss-Prot protein existence level 2. Involved in oxygen transport from the lung to the various peripheral tissues. From Colobus guereza (Mantled guereza) (Eastern black-and-white colobus monkey).
