[The description below was written by a language model from this plasmid's Addgene catalogue record and pLannotate feature annotations shown in this document.]
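Description:
pCAG-Voltron-ST is a mammalian expression plasmid built on a pCAG backbone for producing a soma-localized version of the chemigenetic voltage indicator Voltron. It is propagated in E. coli as a high-copy plasmid through a ColE1/pUC-type origin with ampicillin selection (AmpR under its own bla promoter). It also carries an f1 phage origin and remnants of a lac promoter/operator region typical of the parental cloning vector.

Expression is driven by the composite CAG promoter, annotated as the CMV immediate-early enhancer, the chicken β-actin promoter and the chimeric β-actin/β-globin intron. A short β-globin-like match follows, which is most likely the exon remnant at the end of that element rather than a separate coding sequence. The synthetic Voltron-ST insert was assembled by Gibson cloning between NheI and HindIII sites and is terminated by the bGH polyadenylation signal. Within the insert, the feature table recognizes a HaloTag domain, which covalently captures chloroalkane-linked dye ligands. It is joined directly to a fragment of the rat Kv2.1 (Kcnb1) potassium channel, which presumably supplies the soma-targeting ("ST") motif that restricts the indicator to the cell body. The roughly 700 nt upstream of HaloTag are not annotated. This stretch presumably encodes the voltage-sensing portion of Voltron, but the record does not describe it.

A separate SV40 promoter drives a puromycin N-acetyltransferase gene with an SV40 poly(A) signal, allowing selection of transfected mammalian cells. An adjacent ble fragment appears to be a leftover of an earlier marker. The plasmid is intended for expressing soma-restricted Voltron in mammalian cells for fluorescence-based voltage imaging after labelling with HaloTag dye ligands.
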