Addgene plasmid #119034: pCAG-Voltron-ST
Purpose: Express soma-localized Voltron in mammalian cells
Depositing lab: Eric Schreiter. Publication: Bright and photostable chemigenetic indicators for extended in vivo voltage imaging. Abdelfattah AS, Kawashima T, Singh A, Novak O, Liu H, Shuai Y, Huang YC, Campagnola L, Seeman SC, Yu J, Zheng J, Grimm JB, Patel R, Friedrich J, Mensh BD, Paninski L, Macklin JJ, Murphy GJ, Podgorski K, Lin BJ, Chen TW, Turner GC, Liu Z, Koyama M, Svoboda K, Ahrens MB, Lavis LD, Schreiter ER. Science. 2019 Aug 1. pii: science.aav6416. doi: 10.1126/science.aav6416. PubMed 31371562.
Backbone
  Vector backbone: pCAG
  Vector type: Mammalian Expression
Growth in bacteria
  Bacterial resistance: Ampicillin, 100 μg/mL
  Growth temperature: 37°C
  Growth strain: DH5alpha
  Copy number: High Copy
Gene/Insert
  Gene/Insert name: Voltron-ST
  Species: Synthetic
  Promoter: CAG
  Cloning method: Gibson Cloning
  Sequencing primers: 5′ Unknown
Terms and licenses: Academic/Nonprofit Terms; Industry Terms: Not Available to Industry
Depositor comments: 5' cloning site: NheI, 3' cloning site: HindIII
How to cite: pCAG-Voltron-ST was a gift from Eric Schreiter (Addgene plasmid # 119034 ; http://n2t.net/addgene:119034 ; RRID:Addgene_119034)
